>Addgene plasmid #209772 | pLV_dCas9-KRAB_sgSTK3i_#2 (PuroR) | addgene full sequence | sequence record 413612 | Addgene NGS Result
GACTACAAAGACCATGACGGTGATTATAAAGATCATGACATCGATTACAAGGATGACGATGACAAGATGG
CCCCCAAGAAGAAGAGGAAGGTGGGCCGCGGAATGGACAAGAAGTACTCCATTGGGCTCGCCATCGGCAC
AAACAGCGTCGGCTGGGCCGTCATTACGGACGAGTACAAGGTGCCGAGCAAAAAATTCAAAGTTCTGGGC
AATACCGATCGCCACAGCATAAAGAAGAACCTCATTGGCGCCCTCCTGTTCGACTCCGGGGAAACCGCCG
AAGCCACGCGGCTCAAAAGAACAGCACGGCGCAGATATACCCGCAGAAAGAATCGGATCTGCTACCTGCA
GGAGATCTTTAGTAATGAGATGGCTAAGGTGGATGACTCTTTCTTCCATAGGCTGGAGGAGTCCTTTTTG
GTGGAGGAGGATAAAAAGCACGAGCGCCACCCAATCTTTGGCAATATCGTGGACGAGGTGGCGTACCATG
AAAAGTACCCAACCATATATCATCTGAGGAAGAAGCTTGTAGACAGTACTGATAAGGCTGACTTGCGGTT
GATCTATCTCGCGCTGGCGCATATGATCAAATTTCGGGGACACTTCCTCATCGAGGGGGACCTGAACCCA
GACAACAGCGATGTCGACAAACTCTTTATCCAACTGGTTCAGACTTACAATCAGCTTTTCGAAGAGAACC
CGATCAACGCATCCGGAGTTGACGCCAAAGCAATCCTGAGCGCTAGGCTGTCCAAATCCCGGCGGCTCGA
AAACCTCATCGCACAGCTCCCTGGGGAGAAGAAGAACGGCCTGTTTGGTAATCTTATCGCCCTGTCACTC
GGGCTGACCCCCAACTTTAAATCTAACTTCGACCTGGCCGAAGATGCCAAGCTTCAACTGAGCAAAGACA
CCTACGATGATGATCTCGACAATCTGCTGGCCCAGATCGGCGACCAGTACGCAGACCTTTTTTTGGCGGC
AAAGAACCTGTCAGACGCCATTCTGCTGAGTGATATTCTGCGAGTGAACACGGAGATCACCAAAGCTCCG
CTGAGCGCTAGTATGATCAAGCGCTATGATGAGCACCACCAAGACTTGACTTTGCTGAAGGCCCTTGTCA
GACAGCAACTGCCTGAGAAGTACAAGGAAATTTTCTTCGATCAGTCTAAAAATGGCTACGCCGGATACAT
TGACGGCGGAGCAAGCCAGGAGGAATTTTACAAATTTATTAAGCCCATCTTGGAAAAAATGGACGGCACC
GAGGAGCTGCTGGTAAAGCTTAACAGAGAAGATCTGTTGCGCAAACAGCGCACTTTCGACAATGGAAGCA
TCCCCCACCAGATTCACCTGGGCGAACTGCACGCTATCCTCAGGCGGCAAGAGGATTTCTACCCCTTTTT
GAAAGATAACAGGGAAAAGATTGAGAAAATCCTCACATTTCGGATACCCTACTATGTAGGCCCCCTCGCC
CGGGGAAATTCCAGATTCGCGTGGATGACTCGCAAATCAGAAGAGACCATCACTCCCTGGAACTTCGAGG
AAGTCGTGGATAAGGGGGCCTCTGCCCAGTCCTTCATCGAAAGGATGACTAACTTTGATAAAAATCTGCC
TAACGAAAAGGTGCTTCCTAAACACTCTCTGCTGTACGAGTACTTCACAGTTTATAACGAGCTCACCAAG
GTCAAATACGTCACAGAAGGGATGAGAAAGCCAGCATTCCTGTCTGGAGAGCAGAAGAAAGCTATCGTGG
ACCTCCTCTTCAAGACGAACCGGAAAGTTACCGTGAAACAGCTCAAAGAAGACTATTTCAAAAAGATTGA
ATGTTTCGACTCTGTTGAAATCAGCGGAGTGGAGGATCGCTTCAACGCATCCCTGGGAACGTATCACGAT
CTCCTGAAAATCATTAAAGACAAGGACTTCCTGGACAATGAGGAGAACGAGGACATTCTTGAGGACATTG
TCCTCACCCTTACGTTGTTTGAAGATAGGGAGATGATTGAAGAACGCTTGAAAACTTACGCTCATCTCTT
CGACGACAAAGTCATGAAACAGCTCAAGAGGCGCCGATATACAGGATGGGGGCGGCTGTCAAGAAAACTG
ATCAATGGGATCCGAGACAAGCAGAGTGGAAAGACAATCCTGGATTTTCTTAAGTCCGATGGATTTGCCA
ACCGGAACTTCATGCAGTTGATCCATGATGACTCTCTCACCTTTAAGGAGGACATCCAGAAAGCACAAGT
TTCTGGCCAGGGGGACAGTCTTCACGAGCACATCGCTAATCTTGCAGGTAGCCCAGCTATCAAAAAGGGA
ATACTGCAGACCGTTAAGGTCGTGGATGAACTCGTCAAAGTAATGGGAAGGCATAAGCCCGAGAATATCG
TTATCGAGATGGCCCGAGAGAACCAAACTACCCAGAAGGGACAGAAGAACAGTAGGGAAAGGATGAAGAG
GATTGAAGAGGGTATAAAAGAACTGGGGTCCCAAATCCTTAAGGAACACCCAGTTGAAAACACCCAGCTT
CAGAATGAGAAGCTCTACCTGTACTACCTGCAGAACGGCAGGGACATGTACGTGGATCAGGAACTGGACA
TCAATCGGCTCTCCGACTACGACGTGGATGCCATCGTGCCCCAGTCTTTTCTCAAAGATGATTCTATTGA
TAATAAAGTGTTGACAAGATCCGATAAAAATAGAGGGAAGAGTGATAACGTCCCCTCAGAAGAAGTTGTC
AAGAAAATGAAAAATTATTGGCGGCAGCTGCTGAACGCCAAACTGATCACACAACGGAAGTTCGATAATC
TGACTAAGGCTGAACGAGGTGGCCTGTCTGAGTTGGATAAAGCCGGCTTCATCAAAAGGCAGCTTGTTGA
GACACGCCAGATCACCAAGCACGTGGCCCAAATTCTCGATTCACGCATGAACACCAAGTACGATGAAAAT
GACAAACTGATTCGAGAGGTGAAAGTTATTACTCTGAAGTCTAAGCTGGTCTCAGATTTCAGAAAGGACT
TTCAGTTTTATAAGGTGAGAGAGATCAACAATTACCACCATGCGCATGATGCCTACCTGAATGCAGTGGT
AGGCACTGCACTTATCAAAAAATATCCCAAGCTTGAATCTGAATTTGTTTACGGAGACTATAAAGTGTAC
GATGTTAGGAAAATGATCGCAAAGTCTGAGCAGGAAATAGGCAAGGCCACCGCTAAGTACTTCTTTTACA
GCAATATTATGAATTTTTTCAAGACCGAGATTACACTGGCCAATGGAGAGATTCGGAAGCGACCACTTAT
CGAAACAAACGGAGAAACAGGAGAAATCGTGTGGGACAAGGGTAGGGATTTCGCGACAGTCCGGAAGGTC
CTGTCCATGCCGCAGGTGAACATCGTTAAAAAGACCGAAGTACAGACCGGAGGCTTCTCCAAGGAAAGTA
TCCTCCCGAAAAGGAACAGCGACAAGCTGATCGCACGCAAAAAAGATTGGGACCCCAAGAAATACGGCGG
ATTCGATTCTCCTACAGTCGCTTACAGTGTACTGGTTGTGGCCAAAGTGGAGAAAGGGAAGTCTAAAAAA
CTCAAAAGCGTCAAGGAACTGCTGGGCATCACAATCATGGAGCGATCAAGCTTCGAAAAAAACCCCATCG
ACTTTCTCGAGGCGAAAGGATATAAAGAGGTCAAAAAAGACCTCATCATTAAGCTTCCCAAGTACTCTCT
CTTTGAGCTTGAAAACGGCCGGAAACGAATGCTCGCTAGTGCGGGCGAGCTGCAGAAAGGTAACGAGCTG
GCACTGCCCTCTAAATACGTTAATTTCTTGTATCTGGCCAGCCACTATGAAAAGCTCAAAGGGTCTCCCG
AAGATAATGAGCAGAAGCAGCTGTTCGTGGAACAACACAAACACTACCTTGATGAGATCATCGAGCAAAT
AAGCGAATTCTCCAAAAGAGTGATCCTCGCCGACGCTAACCTCGATAAGGTGCTTTCTGCTTACAATAAG
CACAGGGATAAGCCCATCAGGGAGCAGGCAGAAAACATTATCCACTTGTTTACTCTGACCAACTTGGGCG
CGCCTGCAGCCTTCAAGTACTTCGACACCACCATAGACAGAAAGCGGTACACCTCTACAAAGGAGGTCCT
GGACGCCACACTGATTCATCAGTCAATTACGGGGCTCTATGAAACAAGAATCGACCTCTCTCAGCTCGGT
GGAGACAGCAGGGCTGACCCCAAGAAGAAGAGGAAGGTGGCTAGCGATGCTAAGTCACTGACTGCCTGGT
CCCGGACACTGGTGACCTTCAAGGATGTGTTTGTGGACTTCACCAGGGAGGAGTGGAAGCTGCTGGACAC
TGCTCAGCAGATCCTGTACAGAAATGTGATGCTGGAGAACTATAAGAACCTGGTTTCCTTGGGTTATCAG
CTTACTAAGCCAGATGTGATCCTCCGGTTGGAGAAGGGAGAAGAGCCCTGGCTGGTGGAGAGAGAAATTC
ACCAAGAGACCCATCCTGATTCAGAGACTGCATTTGAAATCAAATCATCAGTTCCGAAAAAGAAACGCAA
AGTTGCTAGCGAGGGCAGAGGAAGTCTTCTAACATGCGGTGACGTGGAGGAGAATCCCGGCCCTATGACC
GAGTACAAGCCCACGGTGCGCCTCGCCACCCGCGACGACGTCCCCAGGGCCGTACGCACCCTCGCCGCCG
CGTTCGCCGACTACCCCGCCACGCGCCACACCGTCGATCCGGACCGCCACATCGAGCGGGTCACCGAGCT
GCAAGAACTCTTCCTCACGCGCGTCGGGCTCGACATCGGCAAGGTGTGGGTCGCGGACGACGGCGCCGCG
GTGGCGGTCTGGACCACGCCGGAGAGCGTCGAAGCGGGGGCGGTGTTCGCCGAGATCGGCCCGCGCATGG
CCGAGTTGAGCGGTTCCCGGCTGGCCGCGCAGCAACAGATGGAAGGCCTCCTGGCGCCGCACCGGCCCAA
GGAGCCCGCGTGGTTCCTGGCCACCGTCGGCGTGTCGCCCGACCACCAGGGCAAGGGTCTGGGCAGCGCC
GTCGTGCTCCCCGGAGTGGAGGCGGCCGAGCGCGCCGGGGTGCCCGCCTTCCTGGAGACCTCCGCGCCCC
GCAACCTCCCCTTCTACGAGCGGCTCGGCTTCACCGTCACCGCCGACGTCGAGGTGCCCGAAGGACCGCG
CACCTGGTGCATGACCCGCAAGCCCGGTGCCTGACCAGCACACTGGCGGCCGTTACTAGCTTCTGCAGCA
CGACCGGTTGATAATAGATAACTTCGTATAGCATACATTATACGAAGTTATGAATTCGATATCAAGCTTA
TCGATAATCAACCTCTGGATTACAAAATTTGTGAAAGATTGACTGGTATTCTTAACTATGTTGCTCCTTT
TACGCTATGTGGATACGCTGCTTTAATGCCTTTGTATCATGCTATTGCTTCCCGTATGGCTTTCATTTTC
TCCTCCTTGTATAAATCCTGGTTGCTGTCTCTTTATGAGGAGTTGTGGCCCGTTGTCAGGCAACGTGGCG
TGGTGTGCACTGTGTTTGCTGACGCAACCCCCACTGGTTGGGGCATTGCCACCACCTGTCAGCTCCTTTC
CGGGACTTTCGCTTTCCCCCTCCCTATTGCCACGGCGGAACTCATCGCCGCCTGCCTTGCCCGCTGCTGG
ACAGGGGCTCGGCTGTTGGGCACTGACAATTCCGTGGTGTTGTCGGGGAAATCATCGTCCTTTCCTTGGC
TGCTCGCCTGTGTTGCCACCTGGATTCTGCGCGGGACGTCCTTCTGCTACGTCCCTTCGGCCCTCAATCC
AGCGGACCTTCCTTCCCGCGGCCTGCTGCCGGCTCTGCGGCCTCTTCCGCGTCTTCGCCTTCGCCCTCAG
ACGAGTCGGATCTCCCTTTGGGCCGCCTCCCCGCATCGATACCGTCGACCTCGAGACCTAGAAAAACATG
GAGCAATCACAAGTAGCAATACAGCAGCTACCAATGCTGATTGTGCCTGGCTAGAAGCACAAGAGGAGGA
GGAGGTGGGTTTTCCAGTCACACCTCAGGTACCTTTAAGACCAATGACTTACAAGGCAGCTGTAGATCTT
AGCCACTTTTTAAAAGAAAAGGGGGGACTGGAAGGGCTAATTCACTCCCAACGAAGACAAGATATCCTTG
ATCTGTGGATCTACCACACACAAGGCTACTTCCCTGATTGGCAGAACTACACACCAGGGCCAGGGATCAG
ATATCCACTGACCTTTGGATGGTGCTACAAGCTAGTACCAGTTGAGCAAGAGAAGGTAGAAGAAGCCAAT
GAAGGAGAGAACACCCGCTTGTTACACCCTGTGAGCCTGCATGGGATGGATGACCCGGAGAGAGAAGTAT
TAGAGTGGAGGTTTGACAGCCGCCTAGCATTTCATCACATGGCCCGAGAGCTGCATCCGGACTGTACTGG
GTCTCTCTGGTTAGACCAGATCTGAGCCTGGGAGCTCTCTGGCTAACTAGGGAACCCACTGCTTAAGCCT
CAATAAAGCTTGCCTTGAGTGCTTCAAGTAGTGTGTGCCCGTCTGTTGTGTGACTCTGGTAACTAGAGAT
CCCTCAGACCCTTTTAGTCAGTGTGGAAAATCTCTAGCAGGGCCCGTTTAAACCCGCTGATCAGCCTCGA
CTGTGCCTTCTAGTTGCCAGCCATCTGTTGTTTGCCCCTCCCCCGTGCCTTCCTTGACCCTGGAAGGTGC
CACTCCCACTGTCCTTTCCTAATAAAATGAGGAAATTGCATCGCATTGTCTGAGTAGGTGTCATTCTATT
CTGGGGGGTGGGGTGGGGCAGGACAGCAAGGGGGAGGATTGGGAAGACAATAGCAGGCATGCTGGGGATG
CGGTGGGCTCTATGGCTTCTGAGGCGGAAAGAACCAGCTGGGGCTCTAGGGGGTATCCCC
[124 nt withheld, positions 6921-7044]
C
[91 nt withheld, positions 7046-7136]
A
[49 nt withheld, positions 7138-7186]
CCTTTGACGTTGGAGTCCACGTTCTTT
[37 nt withheld, positions 7214-7250]
ACCCTATCTCGGTCTATTCTTTTGATTTATAAGGGATTTTGCCGATTTCGGCCTATTGGTTAAAAAATGA
GCTGATTTAACAAAAATTTAACGCGAATTAATTCTGTGGAATGTGTGTCAGTTAGGGTGTGGAAAGTCCC
CAGGCTCCCCAGCAGGCAGAAGTATGCAAAGCATGCATCTCAATTAGTCAGCAACCAGGTGTGGAAAGTC
CCCAGGCTCCCCAGCAGGCAGAAGTATGCAAAGCATGCATCTCAATTAGTCAGCAACCATAGTCCCGCCC
CTAACTCCGCCCATCCCGCCCCTAACTCCGCCCAGTTCCGCCCATTCTCCGCCCCATGGCTGACTAATTT
TTTTTATTTATGCAGAGGCCGAGGCCGCCTCTGCCTCTGAGCTATTCCAGAAGTAGTGAGGAGGCTTTTT
TGGAGGCCTAGGCTTTTGCAAAAAGCTCCCGGGAGCTTGTATATCCATTTTCGGATCTGATCAGCACGTG
TTGACAATTAATCATCGGCATAGTATATCGGCATAGTATAATACGACAAGGTGAGGAACTAAACCATGGC
CAAGTTGACCAGTGCCGTTCCGGTGCTCACCGCGCGCGACGTCGCCGGAGCGGTCGAGTTCTGGACCGAC
CGGCTCGGGTTCTCCCGGGACTTCGTGGAGGACGACTTCGCCGGTGTGGTCCGGGACGACGTGACCCTGT
TCATCAGCGCGGTCCAGGACCAGGTGGTGCCGGACAACACCCTGGCCTGGGTGTGGGTGCGCGGCCTGGA
CGAGCTGTACGCCGAGTGGTCGGAGGTCGTGTCCACGAACTTCCGGGACGCCTCCGGGCCGGCCATGACC
GAGATCGGCGAGCAGCCGTGGGGGCGGGAGTTCGCCCTGCGCGACCCGGCCGGCAACTGCGTGCACTTCG
TGGCCGAGGAGCAGGACTGACACGTGCTACGAGATTTCGATTCCACCGCCGCCTTCTATGAAAGGTTGGG
CTTCGGAATCGTTTTCCGGGACGCCGGCTGGATGATCCTCCAGCGCGGGGATCTCATGCTGGAGTTCTTC
GCCCACCCCAACTTGTTTATTGCAGCTTATAATGGTTACAAATAAAGCAATAGCATCACAAATTTCACAA
ATAAAGCATTTTTTTCACTGCATTCTAGTTGTGGTTTGTCCAAACTCATCAATGTATCTTATCATGTCTG
TATACCGTCGACCTCTAGCTAGAGCTTGGCGTAATCATGGTCATAGCTGTTTCCTGTGTGAAATTGTTAT
CCGCTCACAATTCCACACAACATACGAGCCGGAAGCATAAAGTGTAAAGCCTGGGGTGCCTAATGAGTGA
GCTAACTCACATTAATTGCGTTGCGCTCACTGCCCGCTTTCCAGTCGGGAAACCTGTCGTGCCAGCTGCA
TTAATGAATCGGCCAACGCGCGGGGAGAGGCGGTTTGCGTATTGGGCGCTCTTCCGCTTCCTCGCTCACT
GACTCGCTGCGCTCGGTCGTTCGGCTGCGGCGAGCGGTATCAGCTCACTCAAAGGCGGTAATACGGTTAT
CCACAGAATCAGGGGATAACGCAGGAAAGAACATGTGAGCAAAAGGCCAGCAAAAGGCCAGGAACCGTAA
AAAGGCCGCGTTGCTGGCGTTTTTCCATAGGCTCCGCCCCCCTGACGAGCATCACAAAAATCGACGCTCA
AGTCAGAGGTGGCGAAACCCGACAGGACTATAAAGATACCAGGCGTTTCCCCCTGGAAGCTCCCTCGTGC
GCTCTCCTGTTCCGACCCTGCCGCTTACCGGATACCTGTCCGCCTTTCTCCCTTCGGGAAGCGTGGCGCT
TTCTCATAGCTCACGCTGTAGGTATCTCAGTTCGGTGTAGGTCGTTCGCTCCAAGCTGGGCTGTGTGCAC
GAACCCCCCGTTCAGCCCGACCGCTGCGCCTTATCCGGTAACTATCGTCTTGAGTCCAACCCGGTAAGAC
ACGACTTATCGCCACTGGCAGCAGCCACTGGTAACAGGATTAGCAGAGCGAGGTATGTAGGCGGTGCTAC
AGAGTTCTTGAAGTGGTGGCCTAACTACGGCTACACTAGAAGAACAGTATTTGGTATCTGCGCTCTGCTG
AAGCCAGTTACCTTCGGAAAAAGAGTTGGTAGCTCTTGATCCGGCAAACAAACCACCGCTGGTAGCGGTG
GTTTTTTTGTTTGCAAGCAGCAGATTACGCGCAGAAAAAAAGGATCTCAAGAAGATCCTTTGATCTTTTC
TACGGGGTCTGACGCTCAGTGGAACGAAAACTCACGTTAAGGGATTTTGGTCATGAGATTATCAAAAAGG
ATCTTCACCTAGATCCTTTTAAATTAAAAATGAAGTTTTAAATCAATCTAAAGTATATATGAGTAAACTT
GGTCTGACAGTTACCAATGCTTAATCAGTGAGGCACCTATCTCAGCGATCTGTCTATTTCGTTCATCCAT
AGTTGCCTGACTCCCCGTCGTGTAGATAACTACGATACGGGAGGGCTTACCATCTGGCCCCAGTGCTGCA
ATGATACCGCGAGACCCACGCTCACCGGCTCCAGATTTATCAGCAATAAACCAGCCAGCCGGAAGGGCCG
AGCGCAGAAGTGGTCCTGCAACTTTATCCGCCTCCATCCAGTCTATTAATTGTTGCCGGGAAGCTAGAGT
AAGTAGTTCGCCAGTTAATAGTTTGCGCAACGTTGTTGCCATTGCTACAGGCATCGTGGTGTCACGCTCG
TCGTTTGGTATGGCTTCATTCAGCTCCGGTTCCCAACGATCAAGGCGAGTTACATGATCCCCCATGTTGT
GCAAAAAAGCGGTTAGCTCCTTCGGTCCTCCGATCGTTGTCAGAAGTAAGTTGGCCGCAGTGTTATCACT
CATGGTTATGGCAGCACTGCATAATTCTCTTACTGTCATGCCATCCGTAAGATGCTTTTCTGTGACTGGT
GAGTACTCAACCAAGTCATTCTGAGAATAGTGTATGCGGCGACCGAGTTGCTCTTGCCCGGCGTCAATAC
GGGATAATACCGCGCCACATAGCAGAACTTTAAAAGTGCTCATCATTGGAAAACGTTCTTCGGGGCGAAA
ACTCTCAAGGATCTTACCGCTGTTGAGATCCAGTTCGATGTAACCCACTCGTGCACCCAACTGATCTTCA
GCATCTTTTACTTTCACCAGCGTTTCTGGGTGAGCAAAAACAGGAAGGCAAAATGCCGCAAAAAAGGGAA
TAAGGGCGACACGGAAATGTTGAATACTCATACTCTTCCTTTTTCAATATTATTGAAGCATTTATCAGGG
TTATTGTCTCATGAGCGGATACATATTTGAATGTATTTAGAAAAATAAACAAATAGGGGTTCCGCGCACA
TTTCCCCGAAAAGTGCCACCTGACGTCGACGGATCGGGAGATCTCCCGATCCCCTATGGTGCACTCTCAG
TACAATCTGCTCTGATGCCGCATAGTTAAGCCAGTATCTGCTCCCTGCTTGTGTGTTGGAGGTCGCTGAG
TAGTGCGCGAGCAAAATTTAAGCTACAACAAGGCAAGGCTTGACCGACAATTGCATGAAGAATCTGCTTA
GGGTTAGGCGTTTTGCGCTGCTTCGCGATGTACGGGCCAGATATACGCGTTGACATTGATTATTGACTAG
TTATTAATAGTAATCAATTACGGGGTCATTAGTTCATAGCCCATATATGGAGTTCCGCGTTACATAACTT
ACGGTAAATGGCCCGCCTGGCTGACCGCCCAACGACCCCCGCCCATTGACGTCAATAATGACGTATGTTC
CCATAGTAACGCCAATAGGGACTTTCCATTGACGTCAATGGGTGGAGTATTTACGGTAAACTGCCCACTT
GGCAGTACATCAAGTGTATCATATGCCAAGTACGCCCCCTATTGACGTCAATGACGGTAAATGGCCCGCC
TGGCATTATGCCCAGTACATGACCTTATGGGACTTTCCTACTTGGCAGTACATCTACGTATTAGTCATCG
CTATTACCATGGTGATGCGGTTTTGGCAGTACATCAATGGGCGTGGATAGCGGTTTGACTCACGGGGATT
TCCAAGTCTCCACCCCATTGACGTCAATGGGAGTTTGTTTTGGCACCAAAATCAACGGGACTTTCCAAAA
TGTCGTAACAACTCCGCCCCATTGACGCAAATGGGCGGTAGGCGTGTACGGTGGGAGGTCTATATAAGCA
GCGCGTTTTGCCTGTACTGGGTCTCTCTGGTTAGACCAGATCTGAGCCTGGGAGCTCTCTGGCTAACTAG
GGAACCCACTGCTTAAGCCTCAATAAAGCTTGCCTTGAGTGCTTCAAGTAGTGTGTGCCCGTCTGTTGTG
TGACTCTGGTAACTAGAGATCCCTCAGACCCTTTTAGTCAGTGTGGAAAATCTCTAGCAGTGGCGCCCGA
ACAGGGACTTGAAAGCGAAAGGGAAACCAGAGGAGCTCTCTCGACGCAGGACTCGGCTTGCTGAAGCGCG
CACGGCAAGAGGCGAGGGGCGGCGACTGGTGAGTACGCCAAAAATTTTGACTAGCGGAGGCTAGAAGGAG
AGAGATGGGTGCGAGAGCGTCAGTATTAAGCGGGGGAGAATTAGATCGCGATGGGAAAAAATTCGGTTAA
GGCCAGGGGGAAAGAAAAAATATAAATTAAAACATATAGTATGGGCAAGCAGGGAGCTAGAACGATTCGC
AGTTAATCCTGGCCTGTTAGAAACATCAGAAGGCTGTAGACAAATACTGGGACAGCTACAACCATCCCTT
CAGACAGGATCAGAAGAACTTAGATCATTATATAATACAGTAGCAACCCTCTATTGTGTGCATCAAAGGA
TAGAGATAAAAGACACCAAGGAAGCTTTAGACAAGATAGAGGAAGAGCAAAACAAAAGTAAGACCACCGC
ACAGCAAGCGGCCGCTGATCTTCAGACCTGGAGGAGGAGATATGAGGGACAATTGGAGAAGTGAATTATA
TAAATATAAAGTAGTAAAAATTGAACCATTAGGAGTAGCACCCACCAAGGCAAAGAGAAGAGTGGTGCAG
AGAGAAAAAAGAGCAGTGGGAATAGGAGCTTTGTTCCTTGGGTTCTTGGGAGCAGCAGGAAGCACTATGG
GCGCAGCGTCAATGACGCTGACGGTACAGGCCAGACAATTATTGTCTGGTATAGTGCAGCAGCAGAACAA
TTTGCTGAGGGCTATTGAGGCGCAACAGCATCTGTTGCAACTCACAGTCTGGGGCATCAAGCAGCTCCAG
GCAAGAATCCTGGCTGTGGAAAGATACCTAAAGGATCAACAGCTCCTGGGGATTTGGGGTTGCTCTGGAA
AACTCATTTGCACCACTGCTGTGCCTTGGAATGCTAGTTGGAGTAATAAATCTCTGGAACAGATTTGGAA
TCACACGACCTGGATGGAGTGGGACAGAGAAATTAACAATTACACAAGCTTAATACACTCCTTAATTGAA
GAATCGCAAAACCAGCAAGAAAAGAATGAACAAGAATTATTGGAATTAGATAAATGGGCAAGTTTGTGGA
ATTGGTTTAACATAACAAATTGGCTGTGGTATATAAAATTATTCATAATGATAGTAGGAGGCTTGGTAGG
TTTAAGAATAGTTTTTGCTGTACTTTCTATAGTGAATAGAGTTAGGCAGGGATATTCACCATTATCGTTT
CAGACCCACCTCCCAACCCCGAGGGGACCCGACAGGCCCGAAGGAATAGAAGAAGAAGGTGGAGAGAGAG
ACAGAGACAGATCCATTCGATTAGTGAACGGATCGGCACTGCGTGCGCCAATTCTGCAGACAAATGGCAG
TATTCATCCACAATTTTAAAAGAAAAGGGGGGATTGGGGGGTACAGTGCAGGGGAAAGAATAGTAGACAT
AATAGCAACAGACATACAAACTAAAGAATTACAAAAACAAATTACAAAAATTCAAAATTTTCGGGTTTAT
TACAGGGACAGCAGAGATCCAGTTTGGTTAATTAATAACTTCGTATAGCATACATTATACGAAGTTATTA
AAAAAAAAGCACCGACTCGGTGCCACTTTTTCAAGTTGATAACGGACTAGCCTTATTTTAACTTGCTATT
TCTAGCTCTAAAACCAGAGGGAAACTCTGGGAACGGTGTTTCGTCCTTTCCACAAGATATATAAAGCCAA
GAAATCGAAATACTTTCAAGTTACGGTAAGCATATGATAGTCCATTTTAAAACATAATTTTAAAACTGCA
AACTACCCAAGAAATTATTACTTTCTACGTCACGTATTTTGTACTAATATCTTTGTGTTTACAGTCAAAT
TAATTCCAATTATCTCTCTAACAGCCTTGTATCGTATATGCAAATATGAAGGAATCATGGGAAATAGGCC
CTCTTAATTAATTAACCCGTGTCGGCTCCAGATCTGGCCTCCGCGCCGGGTTTTGGCGCCTCCCGCGGGC
GCCCCCCTCCTCACGGCGAGCGCTGCCACGTCAGACGAAGGGCGCAGCGAGCGTCCTGATCCTTCCGCCC
GGACGCTCAGGACAGCGGCCCGCTGCTCATAAGACTCGGCCTTAGAACCCCAGTATCAGCAGAAGGACAT
TTTAGGACGGGACTTGGGTGACTCTAGGGCACTGGTTTTCTTTCCAGAGAGCGGAACAGGCGAGGAAAAG
TAGTCCCTTCTCGGCGATTCTGCGGAGGGATCTCCGTGGGGCGGTGAACGCCGATGATTATATAAGGACG
CGCCGGGTGTGGCACAGCTAGTTCCGTCGCAGCCGGGATTTGGGTCGCGGTTCTTGTTTGTGGATCGCTG
TGATCGTCACTTGGTGAGTAGCGGGCTGCTGGGCTGGCCGGGGCTTTCGTGGCCGCCGGGCCGCTCGGTG
GGACGGAAGCGTGTGGAGAGACCGCCAAGGGCTGTAGTCTGGGTCCGCGAGCAAGGTTGCCCTGAACTGG
GGGTTGGGGGGAGCGCAGCAAAATGGCGGCTGTTCCCGAGTCTTGAATGGAAGACGCTTGTGAGGCGGGC
TGTGAGGTCGTTGAAACAAGGTGGGGGGCATGGTGGGCGGCAAGAACCCAAGGTCTTGAGGCCTTCGCTA
ATGCGGGAAAGCTCTTATTCGGGTGAGATGGGCTGGGGCACCATCTGGGGACCCTGACGTGAAGTTTGTC
ACTGACTGGAGAACTCGGTTTGTCGTCTGTTGCGGGGGCGGCAGTTATGGCGGTGCCGTTGGGCAGTGCA
CCCGTACCTTTGGGAGCGCGCGCCCTCGTCGTGTCGTGACGTCACCCGTTCTGTTGGCTTATAATGCAGG
GTGGGGCCACCTGCCGGTAGGTGTGCGGTAGGCTTTTCTCCGTCGCAGGACGCAGGGTTCGGGCCTAGGG
TAGGCTCTCCTGAATCGACAGGCGCCGGACCTCTGGTGAGGGGAGGGATAAGTGAGGCGTCAGTTTCTTT
GGTCGGTTTTATGTACCTATCTTCTTAAGTAGCTGAAGCTCCGGTTTTGAACTATGCGCTCGGGGTTGGC
GAGTGTGTTTTGTGAAGTTTTTTAGGCACCTTTTGAAATGTAATCATTTGGGTCAATATGTAATTTTCAG
TGTTAGACTAGTAAATTGTCCGCTAAATTCTGGCCGTTTTTGGCTTTTTTGTTAGACGAAGCTTGGGCTG
CAGGTCGACTCTAGAGCCACCATG
Features (pLannotate 1.2.2; 38 found; start..end, strand, type, name):
      1..66      +  CDS            3xFLAG: three tandem FLAG® epitope tags, followed by an enterokinase cleavage site
    103..4206    +  CDS            Cas9: Cas9 (Csn1) endonuclease from the Streptococcus pyogenes Type II CRISPR/Cas system generates RNA-guided double strand breaks in DNA
   4273..4467    +  CDS            KRAB: Krüppel-associated box (KRAB) transcriptional repression domain from the human zinc finger protein ZNF10 (Margolin et al., 1994)
   4615..5214    +  CDS            PuroR (fragment): puromycin N-acetyltransferase; pac from Streptomyces; confers resistance to puromycin
   5268..5301    +  protein_bind   loxP: Cre-mediated recombination occurs in the 8-bp core sequence (GCATACAT). Cre recombinase
   5302..5326    +  misc_feature   MCS (fragment): pBluescript multiple cloning site
   5326..5914    +  misc_feature   WPRE: woodchuck hepatitis virus posttranscriptional regulatory element
   5851..6432    +  CDS            nef (fragment): NEF_HV1H2 - Experimental evidence at protein level: Swiss-Prot protein existence level 1. Extracellular Nef protein targets CD4(+) T-lymphocytes for apoptosis by interacting with CXCR4 surface receptors. From Human immunodeficiency virus type 1 group M subtype B (isolate HXB2) (HIV-1).
   6439..6619    +  LTR            5' LTR (truncated): truncated 5' long terminal repeat (LTR) from HIV-1
   6651..6875    +  polyA_signal   bGH poly(A) signal: bovine growth hormone polyadenylation signal
   6879..6900    +  promoter       SV40 promoter (fragment): SV40 enhancer and early promoter
   6921..7349    +  rep_origin     f1 ori (sequence partly withheld): f1 bacteriophage origin of replication; arrow indicates direction of (+) strand synthesis
   7363..7692    +  promoter       SV40 promoter: SV40 enhancer and early promoter
   7740..7787    +  promoter       EM7 promoter: synthetic bacterial promoter&nbsp
   7806..8180    +  CDS            BleoR: antibiotic-binding protein; Sh ble from Streptoalloteichus hindustanus; confers resistance to bleomycin, phleomycin, and Zeocin™
   8190..8315    +  CDS            ble (fragment): BLE_KLEPN - Experimental evidence at protein level: Swiss-Prot protein existence level 1. Binding protein with a strong affinity to the bleomycin family of antibiotics. Binds to CL990; an antimitotic-antibiotic compound. From Klebsiella pneumoniae.
   8310..8431    +  polyA_signal   SV40 poly(A) signal: SV40 polyadenylation signal
   8502..8524    -  protein_bind   lac operator (fragment): The lac repressor binds to the lac operator to inhibit transcription in E. coli. This inhibition can be relieved by adding lactose or isopropyl-β-D-thiogalactopyranoside (IPTG). lac repressor encoded by lacI
   8528..8558    -  promoter       lac promoter: promoter for the E. coli lac operon
   8573..8594    -  protein_bind   CAP binding site: CAP binding activates transcription in the presence of cAMP. E. coli catabolite activator protein
   8607..8699    -  CDS            lacI (fragment): lac repressor; lacI; The lac repressor binds to the lac operator to inhibit transcription in E. coli. This inhibition can be relieved by adding lactose or isopropyl-β-D-thiogalactopyranoside (IPTG).
   8882..9470    -  rep_origin     ori: high-copy-number ColE1/pMB1/pBR322/pUC origin of replication
   9641..10501   -  CDS            AmpR: β-lactamase; bla; confers resistance to ampicillin, carbenicillin, and related antibiotics
  10502..10606   -  promoter       AmpR promoter: bla
  10665..10717   -  misc_feature   bom (fragment): basis of mobility region from pBR322
  10872..11251   +  enhancer       CMV enhancer: human cytomegalovirus immediate early enhancer
  11252..11451   +  promoter       CMV promoter: human cytomegalovirus (CMV) immediate early promoter
  11469..11649   +  LTR            5' LTR (truncated): truncated 5' long terminal repeat (LTR) from HIV-1
  11696..11821   +  misc_feature   HIV-1 Ψ: packaging signal of human immunodeficiency virus type 1
  11805..12168   +  CDS            HIV-1 gag (fragment): gag protein from human immunodeficiency virus 1; gag
  12314..12547   +  misc_feature   RRE: The Rev response element (RRE) of HIV-1 allows for Rev-dependent mRNA export from the nucleus to the cytoplasm.
  12924..13024   +  CDS            Rev (fragment): human immunodeficiency virus 1 (HIV-1) Rev protein; rev; enhances nuclear export of unspliced and incompletely spliced viral mRNAs
  13074..13191   +  misc_feature   cPPT/CTS: central polypurine tract and central termination sequence of HIV-1
  13235..13268   +  protein_bind   loxP: Cre-mediated recombination occurs in the 8-bp core sequence (GCATACAT). Cre recombinase
  13279..13354   -  misc_RNA       gRNA scaffold: guide RNA scaffold for the Streptococcus pyogenes CRISPR/Cas9 system
  13383..13623   -  promoter       U6 promoter: RNA polymerase III promoter for human U6 snRNA
  13656..14867   +  promoter       UbC promoter: human ubiquitin C promoter
  14878..14896   -  misc_feature   MCS (fragment): pUC18/19 multiple cloning site
