[The description below was written by a language model from this plasmid's Addgene catalogue record and pLannotate feature annotations shown in this document.]
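Description:
pLV_dCas9-KRAB_sgSTK3i_#2 (PuroR) is an all-in-one lentiviral CRISPR interference vector built on a pLV backbone and designed to silence human STK3 (also known as MST2 or KRS1). In bacteria it is maintained through a high-copy ColE1/pUC-type origin with ampicillin resistance. The backbone also carries an f1 origin and an SV40/EM7-driven bleomycin/Zeocin resistance cassette that lies outside the viral transfer region. The lentiviral portion has a CMV enhancer/promoter fused to a truncated HIV-1 5' LTR, which drives production of the genomic RNA in packaging cells. This is followed by the Ψ packaging signal, RRE for Rev-dependent export and cPPT/CTS. A WPRE, a second truncated LTR and a bGH polyadenylation signal close the unit.

The payload consists of two expression units. A human U6 promoter, in reverse orientation relative to the rest of the cassette, transcribes the STK3-targeting guide fused to the S. pyogenes gRNA scaffold; the record gives BsmBI as the guide's cloning site. The human UbC promoter drives a 3xFLAG-tagged Cas9 fused to the ZNF10 KRAB repression domain. The annotation software labels the enzyme simply as Cas9, but the catalogue entry identifies it as catalytically dead dCas9. A puromycin N-acetyltransferase coding sequence lies directly downstream for selection of transduced mammalian cells, though the feature table does not show what element links it to the fusion. The guide recruits dCas9-KRAB to the STK3 locus to repress transcription without cutting DNA. Two loxP sites flank the U6-sgRNA/UbC-dCas9-KRAB-PuroR block, which in principle allows Cre-mediated excision of it. The "#2" in the name suggests that it is one of several STK3 guides, and the associated work concerns Hippo signalling.
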