Addgene plasmid #209772: pLV_dCas9-KRAB_sgSTK3i_#2 (PuroR)
Purpose: CRISPRi for STK3
Depositing lab: Michael Wehr. Depositing organization: Klinikum der Ludwig Maximilians-Universitaet Muenchen. Publication: Comprehensive split TEV based protein-protein interaction screening reveals TAOK2 as a key modulator of Hippo signalling to limit growth. Ma X, Mandausch FJ, Wu Y, Sahoo VK, Ma W, Leoni G, Hostiuc M, Wintgens JP, Qiu J, Kannaiyan N, Rossner MJ, Wehr MC. Cell Signal. 2024 Jan;113:110917. doi: 10.1016/j.cellsig.2023.110917. Epub 2023 Oct 7. PubMed 37813295.
Backbone
  Vector backbone: pLV
  Vector type: Mammalian Expression, Lentiviral, CRISPR
  Selectable markers: Puromycin
Growth in bacteria
  Bacterial resistance: Ampicillin, 100 μg/mL
  Growth temperature: 37°C
  Growth strain: NEB Stable
  Copy number: High Copy
Gene/Insert
  Gene/Insert name: dCas9-KRAB, sgSTK3i (alt name: sgMST2i)
  gRNA/shRNA sequence: GTTCCCAGAGTTTCCCTCTG
  Species: H. sapiens (human)
  Entrez Gene: STK3 (a.k.a. KRS1, MST2)
  Cloning method: Restriction Enzyme; 5′ cloning site BsmBI (unknown if destroyed)
Terms and licenses: Academic/Nonprofit Terms; Industry Terms: Not Available to Industry
How to cite: pLV_dCas9-KRAB_sgSTK3i_#2 (PuroR) was a gift from Michael Wehr (Addgene plasmid # 209772 ; http://n2t.net/addgene:209772 ; RRID:Addgene_209772)
